Addgene plasmid #31941: pPATagRFP-N1
Depositing lab: Vladislav Verkhusha. Depositing organization: Albert Einstein College of Medicine. Publication: Bright monomeric photoactivatable red fluorescent protein for two-color super-resolution sptPALM of live cells. Subach FV, Patterson GH, Renz M, Lippincott-Schwartz J, Verkhusha VV. J Am Chem Soc. 2010 May 12;132(18):6481-91. 10.1021/ja100906g PubMed 20394363.
Backbone
  Vector backbone: pEGFP-N1
  Backbone manufacturer: Clontech
  Backbone size w/o insert (bp): 4013
  Vector type: Mammalian Expression
  Selectable markers: Neomycin (select with G418)
Growth in bacteria
  Bacterial resistance: Kanamycin, 50 μg/mL
  Growth temperature: 37°C
  Growth strain: DH5alpha
  Copy number: High Copy
Gene/Insert
  Gene/Insert name: PATagRFP (alt name: photoactivatable dark-to-red TagRFP red fluorescent protein)
  Insert size (bp): 702
  Mutation: R69S/F84W/Q139K/A147P/N148S/M151K/Y153K/S165V/H203R/R207I/V218W/C229S compared to TagRFP (but numbering relative to EGFP)
  Promoter: cmv
  Cloning method: Restriction Enzyme; 5′ cloning site NheI (unknown if destroyed); 3′ cloning site NotI (unknown if destroyed)
  Sequencing primers: 5′ cggtaggcgtgtacggtgggag
Terms and licenses: Academic/Nonprofit Terms; Industry Terms: Not Available to Industry
How to cite: pPATagRFP-N1 was a gift from Vladislav Verkhusha (Addgene plasmid # 31941)
