[The description below was written by a language model from this plasmid's Addgene catalogue record and pLannotate feature annotations shown in this document.]
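Description:
pPATagRFP-N1 is a mammalian expression plasmid built on the Clontech pEGFP-N1 backbone, in which the EGFP coding sequence has been replaced by PATagRFP, a photoactivatable dark-to-red derivative of the monomeric red fluorescent protein TagRFP. The 702 bp mammalian codon-optimized open reading frame carries twelve substitutions relative to TagRFP (R69S, F84W, Q139K, A147P, N148S, M151K, Y153K, S165V, H203R, R207I, V218W and C229S, numbered according to the EGFP alignment). It is driven by the human cytomegalovirus immediate-early enhancer and promoter and terminated by the SV40 polyadenylation signal. As in other N1-series vectors, the multiple cloning site lies between the promoter and the fluorescent protein, so a gene of interest can be inserted in frame upstream to give a fusion with PATagRFP at its C-terminus. Without an added partner, the plasmid expresses the untagged photoactivatable protein.

The 4,715 bp plasmid is maintained in E. coli at high copy through a ColE1/pUC-type origin and also contains an f1 origin for single-stranded DNA production. A single Tn5 aminoglycoside phosphotransferase gene provides both selections. A bacterial bla-type promoter gives kanamycin resistance in E. coli, and the adjacent SV40 enhancer/early promoter, with the HSV TK polyadenylation signal downstream, gives G418 resistance for selecting stably transfected mammalian cells. The short large T antigen, ble and bGH poly(A) fragments in the feature table are probably backbone remnants or partial annotation matches rather than functional elements. The associated publication describes PATagRFP as a bright monomeric photoactivatable red protein for two-color super-resolution single-particle tracking PALM in live cells, which is the construct's evident use.
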