Features (pLannotate 1.2.2; 14 found; start..end, strand, type, name):
     61..364     +  enhancer       CMV enhancer: human cytomegalovirus immediate early enhancer
    365..568     +  promoter       CMV promoter: human cytomegalovirus (CMV) immediate early promoter
    591..671     +  misc_feature   MCS: multiple cloning site
    679..1380    +  CDS            PA-TagRFP: photoactivatable variant of the monomeric red fluorescent protein TagRFP (Subach et al., 2010) mammalian codon-optimized
   1397..1480    +  CDS            large T antigen (fragment): large T antigen from SV40 (simian virus 40)
   1503..1624    +  polyA_signal   SV40 poly(A) signal: SV40 polyadenylation signal
   1658..2086    -  rep_origin     f1 ori (sequence partly withheld): f1 bacteriophage origin of replication; arrow indicates direction of (+) strand synthesis
   2113..2217    +  promoter       AmpR promoter: bla
   2219..2576    +  promoter       SV40 promoter: SV40 enhancer and early promoter
   2611..3405    +  CDS            NeoR/KanR: aminoglycoside phosphotransferase from Tn5; aph(3')-II (or nptII); confers resistance to neomycin, kanamycin, and G418 (Geneticin®)
   3426..3578    +  CDS            ble (fragment): BLE_KLEPN - Experimental evidence at protein level: Swiss-Prot protein existence level 1. Binding protein with a strong affinity to the bleomycin family of antibiotics. Binds to CL990; an antimitotic-antibiotic compound. From Klebsiella pneumoniae.
   3637..3684    +  polyA_signal   HSV TK poly(A) signal: herpes simplex virus thymidine kinase polyadenylation signal (Cole and Stacy, 1985)
   3775..3791    -  polyA_signal   bGH poly(A) signal (fragment): bovine growth hormone polyadenylation signal
   4013..4601    +  rep_origin     ori: high-copy-number ColE1/pMB1/pBR322/pUC origin of replication
>Addgene plasmid #31941 | pPATagRFP-N1 | depositor full sequence | sequence record 36054 | pPATagRFP-N1 sequence 4715 bps
TAGTTATTAATAGTAATCAATTACGGGGTCATTAGTTCATAGCCCATATATGGAGTTCCGCGTTACATAA
CTTACGGTAAATGGCCCGCCTGGCTGACCGCCCAACGACCCCCGCCCATTGACGTCAATAATGACGTATG
TTCCCATAGTAACGCCAATAGGGACTTTCCATTGACGTCAATGGGTGGAGTATTTACGGTAAACTGCCCA
CTTGGCAGTACATCAAGTGTATCATATGCCAAGTACGCCCCCTATTGACGTCAATGACGGTAAATGGCCC
GCCTGGCATTATGCCCAGTACATGACCTTATGGGACTTTCCTACTTGGCAGTACATCTACGTATTAGTCA
TCGCTATTACCATGGTGATGCGGTTTTGGCAGTACATCAATGGGCGTGGATAGCGGTTTGACTCACGGGG
ATTTCCAAGTCTCCACCCCATTGACGTCAATGGGAGTTTGTTTTGGCACCAAAATCAACGGGACTTTCCA
AAATGTCGTAACAACTCCGCCCCATTGACGCAAATGGGCGGTAGGCGTGTACGGTGGGAGGTCTATATAA
GCAGAGCTGGTTTAGTGAACCGTCAGATCCGCTAGCGCTACCGGACTCAGATCTCGAGCTCAAGCTTCGA
ATTCTGCAGTCGACGGTACCGCGGGCCCGGGATCCACCGGTCGCCACCATGAGCGAGCTGATTAAGGAGA
ACATGCACATGAAGCTGTACATGGAGGGCACCGTGAACAACCACCACTTCAAGTGCACATCCGAGGGCGA
AGGCAAGCCCTACGAGGGCACCCAGACCATGAGAATCAAGGTGGTCGAGGGCGGCCCTCTCCCCTTCGCC
TTCGACATCCTGGCTACCAGCTTCATGTACGGCAGCAGCACCTTCATCAACCACACCCAGGGCATCCCCG
ACTTCTGGAAGCAGTCCTTCCCTGAGGGCTTCACATGGGAGAGAGTCACCACATACGAAGACGGGGGCGT
GCTGACCGCTACCCAGGACACCAGCCTCCAGGACGGCTGCCTCATCTACAACGTCAAGATCAGAGGGGTG
AACTTCCCATCCAACGGCCCTGTGATGAAGAAGAAAACACTCGGCTGGGAACCGAGCACCGAGAAACTGA
AACCCGCTGACGGCGGCCTGGAAGGCAGGGTCGACATGGCCCTGAAGCTCGTGGGCGGGGGCCACCTGAT
CTGCAACTTCAAGACCACATACAGATCCAAGAAACCCGCTAAGAACCTCAAGATGCCCGGCGTCTACTAT
GTGGACCGCAGACTGGAAATCATCAAGGAGGCCGACAAAGAGACCTACTGGGAGCAGCACGAGGTGGCTG
TGGCCAGATACTCCGACCTCCCTAGCAAACTGGGGCACAAGCTTAATTAAAGCGGCCGCGACTCTAGATC
ATAATCAGCCATACCACATTTGTAGAGGTTTTACTTGCTTTAAAAAACCTCCCACACCTCCCCCTGAACC
TGAAACATAAAATGAATGCAATTGTTGTTGTTAACTTGTTTATTGCAGCTTATAATGGTTACAAATAAAG
CAATAGCATCACAAATTTCACAAATAAAGCATTTTTTTCACTGCATTCTAGTTGTGGTTTGTCCAAACTC
ATCAATGTATCTTAAGGCGTAAATTGTAAGCGTTAATATTTTGTTAAAATTCGCGTTAAATTTTTGTTAA
ATCAGCTCATTTTTTAACCAATAGGCCGAAATCGGCAAAATCCCTTATAAATCAAAAGAATAGACCGAGA
TAGGGT
[37 nt withheld, positions 1757-1793]
AAAGAACGTGGACTCCAACGTCAAAGG
[49 nt withheld, positions 1821-1869]
T
[91 nt withheld, positions 1871-1961]
G
[124 nt withheld, positions 1963-2086]
CAGGTGGCACTTTTCGGGGAAATGTGCGCGGAACCCCTATTTGTTTATTTTTCTAAATACATTCAAATAT
GTATCCGCTCATGAGACAATAACCCTGATAAATGCTTCAATAATATTGAAAAAGGAAGAGTCCTGAGGCG
GAAAGAACCAGCTGTGGAATGTGTGTCAGTTAGGGTGTGGAAAGTCCCCAGGCTCCCCAGCAGGCAGAAG
TATGCAAAGCATGCATCTCAATTAGTCAGCAACCAGGTGTGGAAAGTCCCCAGGCTCCCCAGCAGGCAGA
AGTATGCAAAGCATGCATCTCAATTAGTCAGCAACCATAGTCCCGCCCCTAACTCCGCCCATCCCGCCCC
TAACTCCGCCCAGTTCCGCCCATTCTCCGCCCCATGGCTGACTAATTTTTTTTATTTATGCAGAGGCCGA
GGCCGCCTCGGCCTCTGAGCTATTCCAGAAGTAGTGAGGAGGCTTTTTTGGAGGCCTAGGCTTTTGCAAA
GATCGATCAAGAGACAGGATGAGGATCGTTTCGCATGATTGAACAAGATGGATTGCACGCAGGTTCTCCG
GCCGCTTGGGTGGAGAGGCTATTCGGCTATGACTGGGCACAACAGACAATCGGCTGCTCTGATGCCGCCG
TGTTCCGGCTGTCAGCGCAGGGGCGCCCGGTTCTTTTTGTCAAGACCGACCTGTCCGGTGCCCTGAATGA
ACTGCAAGACGAGGCAGCGCGGCTATCGTGGCTGGCCACGACGGGCGTTCCTTGCGCAGCTGTGCTCGAC
GTTGTCACTGAAGCGGGAAGGGACTGGCTGCTATTGGGCGAAGTGCCGGGGCAGGATCTCCTGTCATCTC
ACCTTGCTCCTGCCGAGAAAGTATCCATCATGGCTGATGCAATGCGGCGGCTGCATACGCTTGATCCGGC
TACCTGCCCATTCGACCACCAAGCGAAACATCGCATCGAGCGAGCACGTACTCGGATGGAAGCCGGTCTT
GTCGATCAGGATGATCTGGACGAAGAGCATCAGGGGCTCGCGCCAGCCGAACTGTTCGCCAGGCTCAAGG
CGAGCATGCCCGACGGCGAGGATCTCGTCGTGACCCATGGCGATGCCTGCTTGCCGAATATCATGGTGGA
AAATGGCCGCTTTTCTGGATTCATCGACTGTGGCCGGCTGGGTGTGGCGGACCGCTATCAGGACATAGCG
TTGGCTACCCGTGATATTGCTGAAGAGCTTGGCGGCGAATGGGCTGACCGCTTCCTCGTGCTTTACGGTA
TCGCCGCTCCCGATTCGCAGCGCATCGCCTTCTATCGCCTTCTTGACGAGTTCTTCTGAGCGGGACTCTG
GGGTTCGAAATGACCGACCAAGCGACGCCCAACCTGCCATCACGAGATTTCGATTCCACCGCCGCCTTCT
ATGAAAGGTTGGGCTTCGGAATCGTTTTCCGGGACGCCGGCTGGATGATCCTCCAGCGCGGGGATCTCAT
GCTGGAGTTCTTCGCCCACCCTAGGGGGAGGCTAACTGAAACACGGAAGGAGACAATACCGGAAGGAACC
CGCGCTATGACGGCAATAAAAAGACAGAATAAAACGCACGGTGTTGGGTCGTTTGTTCATAAACGCGGGG
TTCGGTCCCAGGGCTGGCACTCTGTCGATACCCCACCGAGACCCCATTGGGGCCAATACGCCCGCGTTTC
TTCCTTTTCCCCACCCCACCCCCCAAGTTCGGGTGAAGGCCCAGGGCTCGCAGCCAACGTCGGGGCGGCA
GGCCCTGCCATAGCCTCAGGTTACTCATATATACTTTAGATTGATTTAAAACTTCATTTTTAATTTAAAA
GGATCTAGGTGAAGATCCTTTTTGATAATCTCATGACCAAAATCCCTTAACGTGAGTTTTCGTTCCACTG
AGCGTCAGACCCCGTAGAAAAGATCAAAGGATCTTCTTGAGATCCTTTTTTTCTGCGCGTAATCTGCTGC
TTGCAAACAAAAAAACCACCGCTACCAGCGGTGGTTTGTTTGCCGGATCAAGAGCTACCAACTCTTTTTC
CGAAGGTAACTGGCTTCAGCAGAGCGCAGATACCAAATACTGTCCTTCTAGTGTAGCCGTAGTTAGGCCA
CCACTTCAAGAACTCTGTAGCACCGCCTACATACCTCGCTCTGCTAATCCTGTTACCAGTGGCTGCTGCC
AGTGGCGATAAGTCGTGTCTTACCGGGTTGGACTCAAGACGATAGTTACCGGATAAGGCGCAGCGGTCGG
GCTGAACGGGGGGTTCGTGCACACAGCCCAGCTTGGAGCGAACGACCTACACCGAACTGAGATACCTACA
GCGTGAGCTATGAGAAAGCGCCACGCTTCCCGAAGGGAGAAAGGCGGACAGGTATCCGGTAAGCGGCAGG
GTCGGAACAGGAGAGCGCACGAGGGAGCTTCCAGGGGGAAACGCCTGGTATCTTTATAGTCCTGTCGGGT
TTCGCCACCTCTGACTTGAGCGTCGATTTTTGTGATGCTCGTCAGGGGGGCGGAGCCTATGGAAAAACGC
CAGCAACGCGGCCTTTTTACGGTTCCTGGCCTTTTGCTGGCCTTTTGCTCACATGTTCTTTCCTGCGTTA
TCCCCTGATTCTGTGGATAACCGTATTACCGCCATGCAT
