>Addgene plasmid #31941 | pPATagRFP-N1 | addgene partial sequence | sequence record 37504 | CMV-F 5'-CGCAAATGGGCGGTAGGCGTG-3'
AGTGAACCGTCAGATCCGCTAGCGCTACCGGACTCAGATCTCGAGCTCAAGCTTCGAATTCTGCAGTCGA
CGGTACCGCGGGCCCGGGATCCACCGGTCGCCACCATGAGCGAGCTGATTAAGGAGAACATGCACATGAA
GCTGTACATGGAGGGCACCGTGAACAACCACCACTTCAAGTGCACATCCGAGGGCGAAGGCAAGCCCTAC
GAGGGCACCCAGACCATGAGAATCAAGGTGGTCGAGGGCGGCCCTCTCCCCTTCGCCTTCGACATCCTGG
CTACCAGCTTCATGTACGGCAGCAGCACCTTCATCAACCACACCCAGGGCATCCCCGACTTCTGGAAGCA
GTCCTTCCCTGAGGGCTTCACATGGGAGAGAGTCACCACATACGAAGACGGGGGCGTGCTGACCGCTACC
CAGGACACCAGCCTCCAGGACGGCTGCCTCATCTACAACGTCAAGATCAGAGGGGTGAACTTCCCATCCA
ACGGCCCTGTGATGAAGAAGAAAACACTCGGCTGGGAACCGAGCACCGAGAAACTGAAACCCGCTGACGG
CGGCCTGGAAGGCAGGGTCGACATGGCCCTGAAGCTCGTGGGCGGGGGCCACCTGATCTGCAACTTCAAG
ACCACATACAGATCCAAGAAACCCGCTAAGAACCTCAAGATGCCCGGCGTCTACTATGTGGACCGCAGAC
TGGAAATCATCAAGGAGGCCGACAAAGAGACCTACTGGGAGCAGCACGAGGTGGCTGTGGCCAGATACTC
CGACCTCCCTAGCAAACTGGGGCACAAGCTTAATTAAAGCGGCCGCGACTCTAGATCATAATCAGCCATA
CCACATTTGTAGA
